Addgene plasmid #142706: TFORF0893
Purpose: Lentiviral vector for overexpressing transcription factor ORFs with unique 24-bp barcodes. Barcodes facilitate identification of transcription factors in pooled screens.
Depositing lab: Feng Zhang. Depositing organization: Broad Institute. Publication: A transcription factor atlas of directed differentiation. Joung J, Ma S, Tay T, Geiger-Schuller KR, Kirchgatterer PC, Verdine VK, Guo B, Arias-Garcia MA, Allen WE, Singh A, Kuksenko O, Abudayyeh OO, Gootenberg JS, Fu Z, Macrae RK, Buenrostro JD, Regev A, Zhang F. Cell. 2023 Jan 5;186(1):209-229.e26. doi: 10.1016/j.cell.2022.11.026. PubMed 36608654.
Backbone
  Vector backbone: pLX_TRC317
  Backbone manufacturer: Broad Institute Genetic Perturbation Platform
  Backbone size w/o insert (bp): 8264
  Vector type: Mammalian Expression, Lentiviral
  Selectable markers: Puromycin
Growth in bacteria
  Bacterial resistance: Ampicillin, 100 μg/mL
  Growth temperature: 37°C
  Growth strain: NEB Stable
  Copy number: High Copy
Gene/Insert
  Gene/Insert name: ING4
  Species: H. sapiens (human)
  Insert size (bp): 848
  Entrez Gene: ING4 (a.k.a. my036, p29ING4)
  Promoter: EF1a
  Cloning method: Unknown
  Sequencing primers: 5′ GGGTGGAGACTGAAGTTAGGCCAG; 3′ CACATAGCGTAAAAGGAGCAACATAG
Terms and licenses: Academic/Nonprofit Terms; Industry Terms: Not Available to Industry
Depositor comments: NM_016162,ENST00000341550 . The transcription factor ORF portion of this plasmid was synthesized by Genewiz. Please test multiple small colonies in case of plasmid recombination. To make this collection available in a timely manner, a portion of this collection was not fully sequenced by Addgene. If an Addgene verified full plasmid sequence is not available, please contact us prior to placing an order to request the full sequence.
How to cite: TFORF0893 was a gift from Feng Zhang (Addgene plasmid # 142706 ; http://n2t.net/addgene:142706 ; RRID:Addgene_142706)
