[The description below was written by a language model from this plasmid's Addgene catalogue record and pLannotate feature annotations shown in this document.]
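Description:
TFORF0893 is a third-generation-style, self-inactivating lentiviral expression plasmid built on the pLX_TRC317 backbone, carrying the human ING4 open reading frame as one member of a barcoded transcription factor ORF collection. In bacteria it is maintained through a high-copy ColE1/pUC-type origin and selected with ampicillin via β-lactamase. An f1 origin and remnants of a lac/lacZα cloning region flanked by T7 and T3 promoters are also present in the backbone. The depositor notes that the plasmid can recombine, which is a common concern with LTR-containing vectors.

The viral genome is transcribed from an RSV promoter fused to a truncated HIV-1 5' LTR. It contains the Ψ packaging signal with a partial gag sequence, the Rev response element for Rev-dependent nuclear export, a cPPT/CTS element, and a ΔU3 3' LTR that inactivates LTR promoter activity after integration, followed by an SV40 polyadenylation signal. Two expression units lie between the LTRs. An SV40 early promoter/origin region sits upstream of puromycin N-acetyltransferase, allowing selection of transduced mammalian cells. The EF-1α promoter drives the ING4 coding sequence, with a WPRE downstream to enhance transcript stability and expression. The ORF was made synthetically and corresponds to a specific annotated ING4 transcript isoform. ING4 is described as a component of HBO1 histone acetyltransferase complexes.

According to the record, each construct in the collection carries a unique 24-bp barcode, although the feature table does not annotate it. The barcode allows the overexpressed factor to be identified by sequencing in pooled overexpression screens, such as those probing directed cell differentiation.
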