Features (pLannotate 1.2.2; 31 found; start..end, strand, type, name):
      5..231     +  promoter       RSV promoter: Rous sarcoma virus enhancer/promoter
    232..412     +  LTR            5' LTR (truncated): truncated 5' long terminal repeat (LTR) from HIV-1
    459..584     +  misc_feature   HIV-1 Ψ: packaging signal of human immunodeficiency virus type 1
    568..931     +  CDS            HIV-1 gag (fragment): gag protein from human immunodeficiency virus 1; gag
   1077..1310    +  misc_feature   RRE: The Rev response element (RRE) of HIV-1 allows for Rev-dependent mRNA export from the nucleus to the cytoplasm.
   1687..1713    +  CDS            Rev (fragment): human immunodeficiency virus 1 (HIV-1) Rev protein; rev; enhances nuclear export of unspliced and incompletely spliced viral mRNAs
   1720..1743    +  promoter       SV40 promoter (fragment): SV40 early promoter
   1744..1815    +  promoter       SV40 promoter (fragment): SV40 enhancer and early promoter
   1839..1974    +  rep_origin     SV40 ori: SV40 origin of replication
   2020..2616    +  CDS            PuroR (fragment): puromycin N-acetyltransferase; pac from Streptomyces; confers resistance to puromycin
   2665..2782    +  misc_feature   cPPT/CTS: central polypurine tract and central termination sequence of HIV-1
   2847..2913    +  CDS            small t antigen (fragment): SV40 (simian virus 40) small t antigen
   2920..4098    +  promoter       EF-1α promoter: strong constitutive promoter for human elongation factor EF-1α
   4115..4858    +  CDS            ING4: ING4_HUMAN - Experimental evidence at protein level: Swiss-Prot protein existence level 1. Component of HBO1 complexes, which specifically mediate acetylation of histone H3 at 'Lys-14' (H3K14ac), and have reduced activity toward histone H4 (PubMed:16387653). Through chromatin acetylation it may function in DNA replication (PubMed:16387653). May inhibit tumor progression by modulating the transcriptional output of signaling pathways which regulate cell proliferation (PubMed:15251430, PubMed:15528276). Can suppress brain tumor angiogenesis through transcriptional repression of RELA/NFKB3 target
   4874..4927    +  promoter       U6 promoter (fragment): RNA polymerase III promoter for human U6 snRNA
   4969..5557    +  misc_feature   WPRE: woodchuck hepatitis virus posttranscriptional regulatory element
   5608..5627    +  misc_feature   cPPT/CTS (fragment): central polypurine tract and central termination sequence of HIV-1
   5629..5862    +  LTR            3' LTR (ΔU3): self-inactivating 3' long terminal repeat (LTR) from HIV-1
   5940..6061    +  polyA_signal   SV40 poly(A) signal: SV40 polyadenylation signal
   6101..6236    +  rep_origin     SV40 ori: SV40 origin of replication
   6257..6275    -  promoter       T7 promoter: promoter for bacteriophage T7 RNA polymerase
   6283..6438    +  CDS            lacZα (fragment): LacZα fragment of β-galactosidase; lacZ fragment
   6443..6871    +  rep_origin     f1 ori (sequence partly withheld): f1 bacteriophage origin of replication; arrow indicates direction of (+) strand synthesis
   6924..7028    +  promoter       AmpR promoter: bla
   7029..7889    +  CDS            AmpR: β-lactamase; bla; confers resistance to ampicillin, carbenicillin, and related antibiotics
   8060..8648    +  rep_origin     ori: high-copy-number ColE1/pMB1/pBR322/pUC origin of replication
   8831..8923    +  CDS            lacI (fragment): lac repressor; lacI; The lac repressor binds to the lac operator to inhibit transcription in E. coli. This inhibition can be relieved by adding lactose or isopropyl-β-D-thiogalactopyranoside (IPTG).
   8936..8957    +  protein_bind   CAP binding site: CAP binding activates transcription in the presence of cAMP. E. coli catabolite activator protein
   8972..9002    +  promoter       lac promoter: promoter for the E. coli lac operon
   9010..9026    +  protein_bind   lac operator: The lac repressor binds to the lac operator to inhibit transcription in E. coli. This inhibition can be relieved by adding lactose or isopropyl-β-D-thiogalactopyranoside (IPTG). lac repressor encoded by lacI
   9071..9089    +  promoter       T3 promoter: promoter for bacteriophage T3 RNA polymerase
>Addgene plasmid #142706 | TFORF0893 | addgene full sequence | sequence record 397773 | Addgene NGS Result
TTAATGTAGTCTTATGCAATACTCTTGTAGTCTTGCAACATGGTAACGATGAGTTAGCAACATGCCTTAC
AAGGAGAGAAAAAGCACCGTGCATGCCGATTGGTGGAAGTAAGGTGGTACGATCGTGCCTTATTAGGAAG
GCAACAGACGGGTCTGACATGGATTGGACGAACCACTGAATTGCCGCATTGCAGAGATATTGTATTTAAG
TGCCTAGCTCGATACATAAACGGGTCTCTCTGGTTAGACCAGATCTGAGCCTGGGAGCTCTCTGGCTAAC
TAGGGAACCCACTGCTTAAGCCTCAATAAAGCTTGCCTTGAGTGCTTCAAGTAGTGTGTGCCCGTCTGTT
GTGTGACTCTGGTAACTAGAGATCCCTCAGACCCTTTTAGTCAGTGTGGAAAATCTCTAGCAGTGGCGCC
CGAACAGGGACTTGAAAGCGAAAGGGAAACCAGAGGAGCTCTCTCGACGCAGGACTCGGCTTGCTGAAGC
GCGCACGGCAAGAGGCGAGGGGCGGCGACTGGTGAGTACGCCAAAAATTTTGACTAGCGGAGGCTAGAAG
GAGAGAGATGGGTGCGAGAGCGTCAGTATTAAGCGGGGGAGAATTAGATCGCGATGGGAAAAAATTCGGT
TAAGGCCAGGGGGAAAGAAAAAATATAAATTAAAACATATAGTATGGGCAAGCAGGGAGCTAGAACGATT
CGCAGTTAATCCTGGCCTGTTAGAAACATCAGAAGGCTGTAGACAAATACTGGGACAGCTACAACCATCC
CTTCAGACAGGATCAGAAGAACTTAGATCATTATATAATACAGTAGCAACCCTCTATTGTGTGCATCAAA
GGATAGAGATAAAAGACACCAAGGAAGCTTTAGACAAGATAGAGGAAGAGCAAAACAAAAGTAAGACCAC
CGCACAGCAAGCGGCCGCTGATCTTCAGACCTGGAGGAGGAGATATGAGGGACAATTGGAGAAGTGAATT
ATATAAATATAAAGTAGTAAAAATTGAACCATTAGGAGTAGCACCCACCAAGGCAAAGAGAAGAGTGGTG
CAGAGAGAAAAAAGAGCAGTGGGAATAGGAGCTTTGTTCCTTGGGTTCTTGGGAGCAGCAGGAAGCACTA
TGGGCGCAGCGTCAATGACGCTGACGGTACAGGCCAGACAATTATTGTCTGGTATAGTGCAGCAGCAGAA
CAATTTGCTGAGGGCTATTGAGGCGCAACAGCATCTGTTGCAACTCACAGTCTGGGGCATCAAGCAGCTC
CAGGCAAGAATCCTGGCTGTGGAAAGATACCTAAAGGATCAACAGCTCCTGGGGATTTGGGGTTGCTCTG
GAAAACTCATTTGCACCACTGCTGTGCCTTGGAATGCTAGTTGGAGTAATAAATCTCTGGAACAGATTTG
GAATCACACGACCTGGATGGAGTGGGACAGAGAAATTAACAATTACACAAGCTTAATACACTCCTTAATT
GAAGAATCGCAAAACCAGCAAGAAAAGAATGAACAAGAATTATTGGAATTAGATAAATGGGCAAGTTTGT
GGAATTGGTTTAACATAACAAATTGGCTGTGGTATATAAAATTATTCATAATGATAGTAGGAGGCTTGGT
AGGTTTAAGAATAGTTTTTGCTGTACTTTCTATAGTGAATAGAGTTAGGCAGGGATATTCACCATTATCG
TTTCAGACCCACCTCCCAACCCCGAGGGGACCCATGCATTGCATCTCAATTAGTCAGCAACCAGGTGTGG
AAAGTCCCCAGGCTCCCCAGCAGGCAGAAGTATGCAAAGCATGCGTCTCAATTAGTCAGCAACCATAGTC
CCGCCCCTAACTCCGCCCATCCCGCCCCTAACTCCGCCCAGTTCCGCCCATTCTCCGCCCCATGGCTGAC
TAATTTTTTTTATTTATGCAGAGGCCGAGGCCGCCTCGGCCTCTGAGCTATTCCAGAAGTAGTGAGGAGG
CTTTTTTGGAGGCCTAGGCTTTTGCAAAAAGCTTTCTAGAGGTACCACCGGAGCTTACCATGACCGAGTA
CAAGCCCACGGTGCGCCTCGCCACCCGCGACGACGTCCCCAGGGCCGTACGCACCCTCGCCGCCGCGTTC
GCCGACTACCCCGCCACGCGCCACACCGTCGATCCGGACCGCCACATCGAGCGGGTCACCGAGCTGCAAG
AACTCTTCCTCACGCGCGTCGGGCTCGACATCGGCAAGGTGTGGGTCGCGGACGACGGCGCCGCCGTGGC
GGTCTGGACCACGCCGGAGAGCGTCGAAGCGGGGGCGGTGTTCGCCGAGATCGGCCCGCGCATGGCCGAG
TTGAGCGGTTCCCGGCTGGCCGCGCAGCAACAGATGGAAGGCCTCCTGGCGCCGCACCGGCCCAAGGAGC
CCGCGTGGTTCCTGGCCACCGTCGGCGTCTCGCCCGACCACCAGGGCAAGGGTCTGGGCAGCGCCGTCGT
GCTCCCCGGAGTGGAGGCGGCCGAGCGCGCCGGGGTGCCCGCCTTCCTGGAGACCTCCGCGCCCCGCAAC
CTCCCCTTCTACGAGCGGCTCGGCTTCACCGTCACCGCCGACGTCGAGGTGCCCGAAGGACCGCGCACCT
GGTGCATGACCCGCAAGCCCGGTGCCAGTTAACGAATTCTAGATCTTGAGACAAATGGCAGTATTCATCC
ACAATTTTAAAAGAAAAGGGGGGATTGGGGGGTACAGTGCAGGGGAAAGAATAGTAGACATAATAGCAAC
AGACATACAAACTAAAGAATTACAAAAACAAATTACAAAAATTCAAAATTTTCGGGTTTATTACAGGGAC
AGCAGAGATCCACTTTGGCGCCGGCTCGAGGCCTGCAGGTGCAAAGATGGATAAAGTTTTAAACAGAGAG
GAATCTTTGCAGCTAATGGACCTTCTAGGTCTTGAAAGGAGTGGGAATTGGCTCCGGTGCCCGTCAGTGG
GCAGAGCGCACATCGCCCACAGTCCCCGAGAAGTTGGGGGGAGGGGTCGGCAATTGAACCGGTGCCTAGA
GAAGGTGGCGCGGGGTAAACTGGGAAAGTGATGTCGTGTACTGGCTCCGCCTTTTTCCCGAGGGTGGGGG
AGAACCGTATATAAGTGCAGTAGTCGCCGTGAACGTTCTTTTTCGCAACGGGTTTGCCGCCAGAACACAG
GTAAGTGCCGTGTGTGGTTCCCGCGGGCCTGGCCTCTTTACGGGTTATGGCCCTTGCGTGCCTTGAATTA
CTTCCACCTGGCTGCAGTACGTGATTCTTGATCCCGAGCTTCGGGTTGGAAGTGGGTGGGAGAGTTCGAG
GCCTTGCGCTTAAGGAGCCCCTTCGCCTCGTGCTTGAGTTGAGGCCTGGCCTGGGCGCTGGGGCCGCCGC
GTGCGAATCTGGTGGCACCTTCGCGCCTGTCTCGCTGCTTTCGATAAGTCTCTAGCCATTTAAAATTTTT
GATGACCTGCTGCGACGCTTTTTTTCTGGCAAGATAGTCTTGTAAATGCGGGCCAAGATCTGCACACTGG
TATTTCGGTTTTTGGGGCCGCGGGCGGCGACGGGGCCCGTGCGTCCCAGCGCACATGTTCGGCGAGGCGG
GGCCTGCGAGCGCGGCCACCGAGAATCGGACGGGGGTAGTCTCAAGCTGGCCGGCCTGCTCTGGTGCCTG
GCCTCGCGCCGCCGTGTATCGCCCCGCCCTGGGCGGCAAGGCTGGCCCGGTCGGCACCAGTTGCGTGAGC
GGAAAGATGGCCGCTTCCCGGCCCTGCTGCAGGGAGCTCAAAATGGAGGACGCGGCGCTCGGGAGAGCGG
GCGGGTGAGTCACCCACACAAAGGAAAAGGGCCTTTCCGTCCTCAGCCGTCGCTTCATGTGACTCCACGG
AGTACCGGGCGCCGTCCAGGCACCTCGATTAGTTCTCGAGCTTTTGGAGTACGTCGTCTTTAGGTTGGGG
GGAGGGGTTTTATGCGATGGAGTTTCCCCACACTGAGTGGGTGGAGACTGAAGTTAGGCCAGCTTGGCAC
TTGATGTAATTCTCCTTGGAATTTGCCCTTTTTGAGTTTGGATCTTGGTTCATTCTCAAGCCTCAGACAG
TGGTTCAAAGTTTTTTTCTTCCATTTCAGGTGTCGTGAGGCTAGCACCGCCACCATGGCTGCGGGGATGT
ATTTGGAACATTATCTGGACAGTATTGAAAACCTTCCCTTTGAATTACAGAGAAACTTTCAGCTCATGAG
GGACCTAGACCAAAGAACAGAGGACCTGAAGGCTGAAATTGACAAGTTGGCCACTGAGTATATGAGTAGT
GCCCGCAGCCTGAGCTCCGAGGAAAAATTGGCCCTTCTCAAACAGATCCAGGAAGCCTATGGCAAGTGCA
AGGAATTTGGTGACGACAAGGTGCAGCTTGCCATGCAGACCTATGAGATGGTGGACAAACACATTCGGCG
GCTGGACACAGACCTGGCCCGTTTTGAGGCTGATCTCAAGGAGAAACAGATTGAGTCAAGTGACTATGAC
AGCTCTTCCAGCAAAGGCAAAAAGAGCCGGACTCAAAAGGAGAAGAAAGCTGCTCGTGCTCGTTCCAAAG
GGAAAAACTCGGATGAAGAAGCCCCCAAGACTGCCCAGAAGAAGTTAAAGCTCGTGCGCACAAGTCCTGA
GTATGGGATGCCCTCAGTGACCTTTGGCAGTGTCCACCCCTCTGATGTGTTGGATATGCCTGTGGATCCC
AACGAACCCACCTATTGCCTTTGTCACCAGGTCTCCTATGGAGAGATGATTGGCTGTGACAACCCTGATT
GTTCCATTGAGTGGTTCCATTTTGCCTGTGTGGGGCTGACAACCAAGCCTCGGGGGAAATGGTTTTGCCC
ACGCTGCTCCCAAGAACGGAAGAAGAAATAGTAATGAACTAGTCCGTAACTTGAAAGTATTTCGATTTCT
TGGCTTTATATATCTTGTGGAAAGGACGAAATAATTATATGAATCGCTGAATGACGCGTTAAGTCGACAA
TCAACCTCTGGATTACAAAATTTGTGAAAGATTGACTGGTATTCTTAACTATGTTGCTCCTTTTACGCTA
TGTGGATACGCTGCTTTAATGCCTTTGTATCATGCTATTGCTTCCCGTATGGCTTTCATTTTCTCCTCCT
TGTATAAATCCTGGTTGCTGTCTCTTTATGAGGAGTTGTGGCCCGTTGTCAGGCAACGTGGCGTGGTGTG
CACTGTGTTTGCTGACGCAACCCCCACTGGTTGGGGCATTGCCACCACCTGTCAGCTCCTTTCCGGGACT
TTCGCTTTCCCCCTCCCTATTGCCACGGCGGAACTCATCGCCGCCTGCCTTGCCCGCTGCTGGACAGGGG
CTCGGCTGTTGGGCACTGACAATTCCGTGGTGTTGTCGGGGAAATCATCGTCCTTTCCTTGGCTGCTCGC
CTGTGTTGCCACCTGGATTCTGCGCGGGACGTCCTTCTGCTACGTCCCTTCGGCCCTCAATCCAGCGGAC
CTTCCTTCCCGCGGCCTGCTGCCGGCTCTGCGGCCTCTTCCGCGTCTTCGCCTTCGCCCTCAGACGAGTC
GGATCTCCCTTTGGGCCGCCTCCCCGCGTCGACTTTAAGACCAATGACTTACAAGGCAGCTGTAGATCTT
AGCCACTTTTTAAAAGAAAAGGGGGGACTGGAAGGGCTAATTCACTCCCAACGAAGACAAGATCTGCTTT
TTGCTTGTACTGGGTCTCTCTGGTTAGACCAGATCTGAGCCTGGGAGCTCTCTGGCTAACTAGGGAACCC
ACTGCTTAAGCCTCAATAAAGCTTGCCTTGAGTGCTTCAAGTAGTGTGTGCCCGTCTGTTGTGTGACTCT
GGTAACTAGAGATCCCTCAGACCCTTTTAGTCAGTGTGGAAAATCTCTAGCAGTACGTATAGTAGTTCAT
GTCATCTTATTATTCAGTATTTATAACTTGCAAAGAAATGAATATCAGAGAGTGAGAGGAACTTGTTTAT
TGCAGCTTATAATGGTTACAAATAAAGCAATAGCATCACAAATTTCACAAATAAAGCATTTTTTTCACTG
CATTCTAGTTGTGGTTTGTCCAAACTCATCAATGTATCTTATCATGTCTGGCTCTAGCTATCCCGCCCCT
AACTCCGCCCATCCCGCCCCTAACTCCGCCCAGTTCCGCCCATTCTCCGCCCCATGGCTGACTAATTTTT
TTTATTTATGCAGAGGCCGAGGCCGCCTCGGCCTCTGAGCTATTCCAGAAGTAGTGAGGAGGCTTTTTTG
GAGGCCTAGGGACGTACCCAATTCGCCCTATAGTGAGTCGTATTACGCGCGCTCACTGGCCGTCGTTTTA
CAACGTCGTGACTGGGAAAACCCTGGCGTTACCCAACTTAATCGCCTTGCAGCACATCCCCCTTTCGCCA
GCTGGCGTAATAGCGAAGAGGCCCGCACCGATCGCCCTTCCCAACAGTTGCGCAGCCTGAATGGCGAATG
GG
[124 nt withheld, positions 6443-6566]
C
[91 nt withheld, positions 6568-6658]
A
[49 nt withheld, positions 6660-6708]
CCTTTGACGTTGGAGTCCACGTTCTTT
[37 nt withheld, positions 6736-6772]
ACCCTATCTCGGTCTATTCTTTTGATTTATAAGGGATTTTGCCGATTTCGGCCTATTGGTTAAAAAATGA
GCTGATTTAACAAAAATTTAACGCGAATTTTAACAAAATATTAACGCTTACAATTTAGGTGGCACTTTTC
GGGGAAATGTGCGCGGAACCCCTATTTGTTTATTTTTCTAAATACATTCAAATATGTATCCGCTCATGAG
ACAATAACCCTGATAAATGCTTCAATAATATTGAAAAAGGAAGAGTATGAGTATTCAACATTTCCGTGTC
GCCCTTATTCCCTTTTTTGCGGCATTTTGCCTTCCTGTTTTTGCTCACCCAGAAACGCTGGTGAAAGTAA
AAGATGCTGAAGATCAGTTGGGTGCACGAGTGGGTTACATCGAACTGGATCTCAACAGCGGTAAGATCCT
TGAGAGTTTTCGCCCCGAAGAACGTTTTCCAATGATGAGCACTTTTAAAGTTCTGCTATGTGGCGCGGTA
TTATCCCGTATTGACGCCGGGCAAGAGCAACTCGGTCGCCGCATACACTATTCTCAGAATGACTTGGTTG
AGTACTCACCAGTCACAGAAAAGCATCTTACGGATGGCATGACAGTAAGAGAATTATGCAGTGCTGCCAT
AACCATGAGTGATAACACTGCGGCCAACTTACTTCTGACAACGATCGGAGGACCGAAGGAGCTAACCGCT
TTTTTGCACAACATGGGGGATCATGTAACTCGCCTTGATCGTTGGGAACCGGAGCTGAATGAAGCCATAC
CAAACGACGAGCGTGACACCACGATGCCTGTAGCAATGGCAACAACGTTGCGCAAACTATTAACTGGCGA
ACTACTTACTCTAGCTTCCCGGCAACAATTAATAGACTGGATGGAGGCGGATAAAGTTGCAGGACCACTT
CTGCGCTCGGCCCTTCCGGCTGGCTGGTTTATTGCTGATAAATCTGGAGCCGGTGAGCGTGGGTCTCGCG
GTATCATTGCAGCACTGGGGCCAGATGGTAAGCCCTCCCGTATCGTAGTTATCTACACGACGGGGAGTCA
GGCAACTATGGATGAACGAAATAGACAGATCGCTGAGATAGGTGCCTCACTGATTAAGCATTGGTAACTG
TCAGACCAAGTTTACTCATATATACTTTAGATTGATTTAAAACTTCATTTTTAATTTAAAAGGATCTAGG
TGAAGATCCTTTTTGATAATCTCATGACCAAAATCCCTTAACGTGAGTTTTCGTTCCACTGAGCGTCAGA
CCCCGTAGAAAAGATCAAAGGATCTTCTTGAGATCCTTTTTTTCTGCGCGTAATCTGCTGCTTGCAAACA
AAAAAACCACCGCTACCAGCGGTGGTTTGTTTGCCGGATCAAGAGCTACCAACTCTTTTTCCGAAGGTAA
CTGGCTTCAGCAGAGCGCAGATACCAAATACTGTTCTTCTAGTGTAGCCGTAGTTAGGCCACCACTTCAA
GAACTCTGTAGCACCGCCTACATACCTCGCTCTGCTAATCCTGTTACCAGTGGCTGCTGCCAGTGGCGAT
AAGTCGTGTCTTACCGGGTTGGACTCAAGACGATAGTTACCGGATAAGGCGCAGCGGTCGGGCTGAACGG
GGGGTTCGTGCACACAGCCCAGCTTGGAGCGAACGACCTACACCGAACTGAGATACCTACAGCGTGAGCT
ATGAGAAAGCGCCACGCTTCCCGAAGGGAGAAAGGCGGACAGGTATCCGGTAAGCGGCAGGGTCGGAACA
GGAGAGCGCACGAGGGAGCTTCCAGGGGGAAACGCCTGGTATCTTTATAGTCCTGTCGGGTTTCGCCACC
TCTGACTTGAGCGTCGATTTTTGTGATGCTCGTCAGGGGGGCGGAGCCTATGGAAAAACGCCAGCAACGC
GGCCTTTTTACGGTTCCTGGCCTTTTGCTGGCCTTTTGCTCACATGTTCTTTCCTGCGTTATCCCCTGAT
TCTGTGGATAACCGTATTACCGCCTTTGAGTGAGCTGATACCGCTCGCCGCAGCCGAACGACCGAGCGCA
GCGAGTCAGTGAGCGAGGAAGCGGAAGAGCGCCCAATACGCAAACCGCCTCTCCCCGCGCGTTGGCCGAT
TCATTAATGCAGCTGGCACGACAGGTTTCCCGACTGGAAAGCGGGCAGTGAGCGCAACGCAATTAATGTG
AGTTAGCTCACTCATTAGGCACCCCAGGCTTTACACTTTATGCTTCCGGCTCGTATGTTGTGTGGAATTG
TGAGCGGATAACAATTTCACACAGGAAACAGCTATGACCATGATTACGCCAAGCGCGCAATTAACCCTCA
CTAAAGGGAACAAAAGCTGGAGCTGCAAGC
