>Addgene plasmid #142706 | TFORF0893 | depositor partial sequence | sequence record 280256 | Insert
ACCGCCACCATGGCTGCGGGGATGTATTTGGAACATTATCTGGACAGTATTGAAAACCTTCCCTTTGAAT
TACAGAGAAACTTTCAGCTCATGAGGGACCTAGACCAAAGAACAGAGGACCTGAAGGCTGAAATTGACAA
GTTGGCCACTGAGTATATGAGTAGTGCCCGCAGCCTGAGCTCCGAGGAAAAATTGGCCCTTCTCAAACAG
ATCCAGGAAGCCTATGGCAAGTGCAAGGAATTTGGTGACGACAAGGTGCAGCTTGCCATGCAGACCTATG
AGATGGTGGACAAACACATTCGGCGGCTGGACACAGACCTGGCCCGTTTTGAGGCTGATCTCAAGGAGAA
ACAGATTGAGTCAAGTGACTATGACAGCTCTTCCAGCAAAGGCAAAAAGAGCCGGACTCAAAAGGAGAAG
AAAGCTGCTCGTGCTCGTTCCAAAGGGAAAAACTCGGATGAAGAAGCCCCCAAGACTGCCCAGAAGAAGT
TAAAGCTCGTGCGCACAAGTCCTGAGTATGGGATGCCCTCAGTGACCTTTGGCAGTGTCCACCCCTCTGA
TGTGTTGGATATGCCTGTGGATCCCAACGAACCCACCTATTGCCTTTGTCACCAGGTCTCCTATGGAGAG
ATGATTGGCTGTGACAACCCTGATTGTTCCATTGAGTGGTTCCATTTTGCCTGTGTGGGGCTGACAACCA
AGCCTCGGGGGAAATGGTTTTGCCCACGCTGCTCCCAAGAACGGAAGAAGAAATAGTAATGAACTAGTCC
GTAACTTGAAAGTATTTCGATTTCTTGGCTTTATATATCTTGTGGAAAGGACGAAATAATTATATGAATC
GCTGAATG
