>Addgene plasmid #142706 | TFORF0893 | depositor partial sequence | sequence record 280257 | Barcode
AATAATTATATGAATCGCTGAATG
